>Addgene plasmid #226129 | pAM292 | addgene full sequence | sequence record 446624 | Addgene NGS Result
CAACAGCATGCTCATACAGCTTAACCTTGTTGTAATCTTTGTCATGGCTTAAAATCTCAATGCAGTGGTC
CACAAAGTGGGCGCCTGGTAACTTGACACCCTTCTCCTTAGCTTTGTAAGTAGTTCTGAAGTCACATCGG
TAATGGGCATTTCCTTCAAGCAACAAAGCCATCTCAATATCACCCGTCAGCACTCCATCACGCACATACA
TTTTCTCAGTGGAGGGCTCCCATTTCAGCGTCTTCTTCTGCATAACTGGACCATTGGCGGGAAAGTTGGT
ACCATAAAATCGAACTTTATTATAGAAAGTGTCCCCTTCCATTGTTATGTCGTTTCTGGCGTTGCAAATG
CCCCCGTCTTCGAAAGTCAAGCTTCGTTCCCACGAATACCCCTTAGGAAACGACTGCTTAAAATAGTCTT
GTATGTTGTCTGGATATTTGGCGAATACCCTGTTGCCGTAATGGAATGCAGTGGTCAGGATATCAAAGGC
AAAAGGCAGAGGTCCGCCCTCTTTGACTTCAAGATCCATACTCTGTTTTCCCTCAAAAGGCTTGCCTGTA
CCATCTCCGTCGATCACAAAGTGGTGCCCGTTTACGTTGCCTTCCATACGGAGTTTGATCTTCATGTCTG
GCTTAATCGCACTCATACCAGATCCACTACCAGAGCCGCTGCCGCCACGCAGACGCAGAACCAGGTGCAG
GGTGCTCTCCTTTTGAATGTTGTAATCGCTCAGGGTACGGCCGTCTTCCAGCTGTTTACCCGCGAAGATC
AGACGTTGCTGATCCGGCGGAATGCCTTCCTTGTCTTGGATTTTGCTCTTAACGTTATCGATGGTGTCGC
TGCTCTCCACTTCCAGGGTAATGGTTTTACCGGTCAGGGTCTTAACAAAGATCTGCATCACGGTGCTGTG
GCCACCGGTTTGCTCCTGATAAACTTCAATCACATCCTCTTCCTCCATACCCAGCTCCTTCGGGGTGTGG
TTGTCCGCGATACGCTGGCCTTCAAACAGGAAACGCAGGCTGTTCATCGGAACACCTTGACGCTGGCAGT
AGCTCTCTTTCAGTTTCTTCAGGTGGGTGGTCATTTTCACCTTGAAGTGGATTTCGCTGCTGTCTTGACC
AATAACTTTCAGCTTGATGTATTCGCCTTCCTTCTTGTCGCCCAGGTCTTCGGTGCTCGGTTTCGCTTCT
TGATCGCTCATCTCGAGCATATGGCTGCCGCGCGGCACCAGGCCGCTGCTGTGATGATGATGATGATGGC
TGCTGCCCATGGTATATCTCCTTCTTAAAGTTAAACAAAATTATTTCTAGAGGGGAATTGTTATCCGCTC
ACAATTCCCCTATAGTGAGTCGTATTAATTTCGCGGGATCGAGATCTCGATCCTCTACGCCGGACGCATC
GTGGCCGGCATCACCGGCGCCACAGGTGCGGTTGCTGGCGCCTATATCGCCGACATCACCGATGGGGAAG
ATCGGGCTCGCCACTTCGGGCTCATGAGCGCTTGTTTCGGCGTGGGTATGGTGGCAGGCCCCGTGGCCGG
GGGACTGTTGGGCGCCATCTCCTTGCATGCACCATTCCTTGCGGCGGCGGTGCTCAACGGCCTCAACCTA
CTACTGGGCTGCTTCCTAATGCAGGAGTCGCATAAGGGAGAGCGTCGAGATCCCGGACACCATCGAATGG
CGCAAAACCTTTCGCGGTATGGCATGATAGCGCCCGGAAGAGAGTCAATTCAGGGTGGTGAATGTGAAAC
CAGTAACGTTATACGATGTCGCAGAGTATGCCGGTGTCTCTTATCAGACCGTTTCCCGCGTGGTGAACCA
GGCCAGCCACGTTTCTGCGAAAACGCGGGAAAAAGTGGAAGCGGCGATGGCGGAGCTGAATTACATTCCC
AACCGCGTGGCACAACAACTGGCGGGCAAACAGTCGTTGCTGATTGGCGTTGCCACCTCCAGTCTGGCCC
TGCACGCGCCGTCGCAAATTGTCGCGGCGATTAAATCTCGCGCCGATCAACTGGGTGCCAGCGTGGTGGT
GTCGATGGTAGAACGAAGCGGCGTCGAAGCCTGTAAAGCGGCGGTGCACAATCTTCTCGCGCAACGCGTC
AGTGGGCTGATCATTAACTATCCGCTGGATGACCAGGATGCCATTGCTGTGGAAGCTGCCTGCACTAATG
TTCCGGCGTTATTTCTTGATGTCTCTGACCAGACACCCATCAACAGTATTATTTTCTCCCATGAAGACGG
TACGCGACTGGGCGTGGAGCATCTGGTCGCATTGGGTCACCAGCAAATCGCGCTGTTAGCGGGCCCATTA
AGTTCTGTCTCGGCGCGTCTGCGTCTGGCTGGCTGGCATAAATATCTCACTCGCAATCAAATTCAGCCGA
TAGCGGAACGGGAAGGCGACTGGAGTGCCATGTCCGGTTTTCAACAAACCATGCAAATGCTGAATGAGGG
CATCGTTCCCACTGCGATGCTGGTTGCCAACGATCAGATGGCGCTGGGCGCAATGCGCGCCATTACCGAG
TCCGGGCTGCGCGTTGGTGCGGATATCTCGGTAGTGGGATACGACGATACCGAAGACAGCTCATGTTATA
TCCCGCCGTTAACCACCATCAAACAGGATTTTCGCCTGCTGGGGCAAACCAGCGTGGACCGCTTGCTGCA
ACTCTCTCAGGGCCAGGCGGTGAAGGGCAATCAGCTGTTGCCCGTCTCACTGGTGAAAAGAAAAACCACC
CTGGCGCCCAATACGCAAACCGCCTCTCCCCGCGCGTTGGCCGATTCATTAATGCAGCTGGCACGACAGG
TTTCCCGACTGGAAAGCGGGCAGTGAGCGCAACGCAATTAATGTAAGTTAGCTCACTCATTAGGCACCGG
GATCTCGACCGATGCCCTTGAGAGCCTTCAACCCAGTCAGCTCCTTCCGGTGGGCGCGGGGCATGACTAT
CGTCGCCGCACTTATGACTGTCTTCTTTATCATGCAACTCGTAGGACAGGTGCCGGCAGCGCTCTGGGTC
ATTTTCGGCGAGGACCGCTTTCGCTGGAGCGCGACGATGATCGGCCTGTCGCTTGCGGTATTCGGAATCT
TGCACGCCCTCGCTCAAGCCTTCGTCACTGGTCCCGCCACCAAACGTTTCGGCGAGAAGCAGGCCATTAT
CGCCGGCATGGCGGCCGACGCGCTGGGCTACGTCTTGCTGGCGTTCGCGACGCGAGGCTGGATGGCCTTC
CCCATTATGATTCTTCTCGCTTCCGGCGGCATCGGGATGCCCGCGTTGCAGGCCATGCTGTCCAGGCAGG
TAGATGACGACCATCAGGGACAGCTTCAAGGATCGCTCGCGGCTCTTACCAGCCTAACTTCGATCATTGG
ACCGCTGATCGTCACGGCGATTTATGCCGCCTCGGCGAGCACATGGAACGGGTTGGCATGGATTGTAGGC
GCCGCCCTATACCTTGTCTGCCTCCCCGCGTTGCGTCGCGGTGCATGGAGCCGGGCCACCTCGACCTGAA
TGGAAGCCGGCGGCACCTCGCTAACGGATTCACCACTCCAAGAATTGGAGCCAATCAATTCTTGCGGAGA
ACTGTGAATGCGCAAACCAACCCTTGGCAGAACATATCCATCGCGTCCGCCATCTCCAGCAGCCGCACGC
GGCGCATCTCGGGCAGCGTTGGGTCCTGGCCACGGGTGCGCATGATCGTGCTCCTGTCGTTGAGGACCCG
GCTAGGCTGGCGGGGTTGCCTTACTGGTTAGCAGAATGAATCACCGATACGCGAGCGAACGTGAAGCGAC
TGCTGCTGCAAAACGTCTGCGACCTGAGCAACAACATGAATGGTCTTCGGTTTCCGTGTTTCGTAAAGTC
TGGAAACGCGGAAGTCAGCGCCCTGCACCATTATGTTCCGGATCTGCATCGCAGGATGCTGCTGGCTACC
CTGTGGAACACCTACATCTGTATTAACGAAGCGCTGGCATTGACCCTGAGTGATTTTTCTCTGGTCCCGC
CGCATCCATACCGCCAGTTGTTTACCCTCACAACGTTCCAGTAACCGGGCATGTTCATCATCAGTAACCC
GTATCGTGAGCATCCTCTCTCGTTTCATCGGTATCATTACCCCCATGAACAGAAATCCCCCTTACACGGA
GGCATCAGTGACCAAACAGGAAAAAACCGCCCTTAACATGGCCCGCTTTATCAGAAGCCAGACATTAACG
CTTCTGGAGAAACTCAACGAGCTGGACGCGGATGAACAGGCAGACATCTGTGAATCGCTTCACGACCACG
CTGATGAGCTTTACCGCAGCTGCCTCGCGCGTTTCGGTGATGACGGTGAAAACCTCTGACACATGCAGCT
CCCGGAGACGGCCACAGCTTGTCTGTAAGCGGATGCCGGGAGCAGACAAGCCCGTCAGGGCGCGTCAGCG
GGTGTTGGCGGGTGTCGGGGCGCAGCCATGACCCAGTCACGTAGCGATAGCGGAGTGTATACTGGCTTAA
CTATGCGGCATCAGAGCAGATTGTACTGAGAGTGCACCATTGCGGTGTGAAATACCGCACAGATGCGTAA
GGAGAAAATACCGCATCAGGCGCTCTTCCGCTTCCTCGCTCACTGACTCGCTGCGCTCGGTCGTTCGGCT
GCGGCGAGCGGTATCAGCTCACTCAAAGGCGGTAATACGGTTATCCACAGAATCAGGGGATAACGCAGGA
AAGAACATGTGAGCAAAAGGCCAGCAAAAGGCCAGGAACCGTAAAAAGGCCGCGTTGCTGGCGTTTTTCC
ATAGGCTCCGCCCCCCTGACGAGCATCACAAAAATCGACGCTCAAGTCAGAGGTGGCGAAACCCGACAGG
ACTATAAAGATACCAGGCGTTTCCCCCTGGAAGCTCCCTCGTGCGCTCTCCTGTTCCGACCCTGCCGCTT
ACCGGATACCTGTCCGCCTTTCTCCCTTCGGGAAGCGTGGCGCTTTCTCATAGCTCACGCTGTAGGTATC
TCAGTTCGGTGTAGGTCGTTCGCTCCAAGCTGGGCTGTGTGCACGAACCCCCCGTTCAGCCCGACCGCTG
CGCCTTATCCGGTAACTATCGTCTTGAGTCCAACCCGGTAAGACACGACTTATCGCCACTGGCAGCAGCC
ACTGGTAACAGGATTAGCAGAGCGAGGTATGTAGGCGGTGCTACAGAGTTCTTGAAGTGGTGGCCTAACT
ACGGCTACACTAGAAGGACAGTATTTGGTATCTGCGCTCTGCTGAAGCCAGTTACCTTCGGAAAAAGAGT
TGGTAGCTCTTGATCCGGCAAACAAACCACCGCTGGTAGCGGTGGTTTTTTTGTTTGCAAGCAGCAGATT
ACGCGCAGAAAAAAAGGATCTCAAGAAGATCCTTTGATCTTTTCTACGGGGTCTGACGCTCAGTGGAACG
AAAACTCACGTTAAGGGATTTTGGTCATGAGATTATCAAAAAGGATCTTCACCTAGATCCTTTTAAATTA
AAAATGAAGTTTTAAATCAATCTAAAGTATATATGAGTAAACTTGGTCTGACAGTTACCAATGCTTAATC
AGTGAGGCACCTATCTCAGCGATCTGTCTATTTCGTTCATCCATAGTTGCCTGACTCCCCGTCGTGTAGA
TAACTACGATACGGGAGGGCTTACCATCTGGCCCCAGTGCTGCAATGATACCGCGAGACCCACGCTCACC
GGCTCCAGATTTATCAGCAATAAACCAGCCAGCCGGAAGGGCCGAGCGCAGAAGTGGTCCTGCAACTTTA
TCCGCCTCCATCCAGTCTATTAATTGTTGCCGGGAAGCTAGAGTAAGTAGTTCGCCAGTTAATAGTTTGC
GCAACGTTGTTGCCATTGCTGCAGGCATCGTGGTGTCACGCTCGTCGTTTGGTATGGCTTCATTCAGCTC
CGGTTCCCAACGATCAAGGCGAGTTACATGATCCCCCATGTTGTGCAAAAAAGCGGTTAGCTCCTTCGGT
CCTCCGATCGTTGTCAGAAGTAAGTTGGCCGCAGTGTTATCACTCATGGTTATGGCAGCACTGCATAATT
CTCTTACTGTCATGCCATCCGTAAGATGCTTTTCTGTGACTGGTGAGTACTCAACCAAGTCATTCTGAGA
ATAGTGTATGCGGCGACCGAGTTGCTCTTGCCCGGCGTCAACACGGGATAATACCGCGCCACATAGCAGA
ACTTTAAAAGTGCTCATCATTGGAAAACGTTCTTCGGGGCGAAAACTCTCAAGGATCTTACCGCTGTTGA
GATCCAGTTCGATGTAACCCACTCGTGCACCCAACTGATCTTCAGCATCTTTTACTTTCACCAGCGTTTC
TGGGTGAGCAAAAACAGGAAGGCAAAATGCCGCAAAAAAGGGAATAAGGGCGACACGGAAATGTTGAATA
CTCATACTCTTCCTTTTTCAATATTATTGAAGCATTTATCAGGGTTATTGTCTCATGAGCGGATACATAT
TTGAATGTATTTAGAAAAATAAACAAATAGGGGTTCCGCGCACATTTCCCCGAAAAGTGCCACCTGACGT
CTAAGAAACCATTATTATCATGACATTAACCTATAAAAATAGGCGTATCACGAGGCCCTTTCGTCTTCAA
GAATTCTCATGTTTGACAGCTTATCATCGATAAGCTTTAATGCGGTAGTTTATCACAGTTAAATTGCTAA
CGCAGTCAGGCACCGTGTATGAAATCTAACAATGCGCTCATCGTCATCCTCGGCACCGTCACCCTGGATG
CTGTAGGCATAGGCTTGGTTATGCCGGTACTGCCGGGCCTCTTGCGGGATATCCGGATATAGTTCCTCCT
TTCAGCAAAAAACCCCTCAAGACCCGTTTAGAGGCCCCAAGGGGTTATGCTAGTTATTGCTCAGCGGTGG
CAGCAGCCAACTCAGCTTCCTTTCGGGCTCATTGAAGCTGCCACAAGGCAGGAACGTTGGATGGTTCCCA
TCCTGCCAAGGAGGTGTGGGGCTGCAAACATTTATACGTCTTGCCGTTATATGTGACCAATTGTCCCGCA
GTATAAGCTGTGTTGACCTGCCAAGCGGATACACCAGGATTTGTCGTGAGGCCTGAGTTCAGACCGGTGA
GGCCAGTAGCGTGGCTGACGAACCCGTTCGTGATAAACGCGTGGTCTGCCGTGTCGACACGAAGGCTATA
CACCGGCTGCACGCCGGCGTCGGTGACACTGGCGACTTTCGCGTAGTAGAACCGCCCGTCGGTCAGCTCG
TCGGCGATAGCTTGGGCGTCCGGGTCTCGGTGGTGTGCTTCCAAGAAACGCACCAGTCCAGGGACGCCGA
CTGTGTAGGTTGTGGGCGCAAATTCGGGTTTCCCGCGGGCAAAACCTGCACAGTCGACGCTGAATGCGCT
GCGTTGAATCACCGCGTAATCGCCCGGCTTGATTTCGTCGATCAGCTTCCACAGCAGGGTCGGCACCCCG
GCGACGTCGACCAAACACAACAACGGGTGGTTCGCGGTGCCCGTCACACGCAGACCTTCGACCGTACGCA
CCGTGTACACCGGATGCTCGCCGGAGTGGAACAGCCGGTCGGCGAGCACGGGATTGCCATGCCGGTCAAG
GACTTTCAGGTCGATGGCGTTGTCACTGTTGGGCCGCGCACCCGGCACGATGTCGGCGATGCGTACCGAC
TCGCCCTCGGGTAGGGCAACTAGTGCATCTCCCGTGATGCAATATCGTCTGGCATTGTCAGGCAATCCAG
AATGAG
Features (pLannotate 1.2.2; 25 found; start..end, strand, type, name):
    671..898     -  CDS            UBIQ_COPCO: Experimental evidence at protein level: Swiss-Prot protein existence level 1. Ubiquitin exists either covalently attached to another protein, or free (unanchored). When covalently bound, it is conjugated to target proteins via an isopeptide bond either as a monomer (monoubiquitin), a polymer linked via different Lys residues of the ubiquitin (polyubiquitin chains) or a linear polymer linked via the initiator Met of the ubiquitin (linear polyubiquitin chains). Polyubiquitin chains, when attached to a target protein, have different functions depending on the Lys residue of the ubiquitin that is
    899..1201    -  CDS            SUMO1: SUMO1_HUMAN - Also known as SMT3C, SMT3H3, UBL1. Experimental evidence at protein level: Swiss-Prot protein existence level 1. Ubiquitin-like protein that can be covalently attached to proteins as a monomer or a lysine-linked polymer. Covalent attachment via an isopeptide bond to its substrates requires prior activation by the E1 complex SAE1-SAE2 and linkage to the E2 enzyme UBE2I, and can be promoted by E3 ligases such as PIAS1-4, RANBP2 or CBX4. This post- translational modification on lysine residues of proteins plays a crucial role in a number of cellular processes such as nuclear transpo
   1214..1231    -  CDS            thrombin site: thrombin recognition and cleavage site
   1242..1258    -  CDS            capTEV™ (fragment): composite tag for in vivo biotinylation, TEV protease cleavage, and 6xHis tagging
   1277..1299    -  RBS            RBS: efficient ribosome binding site from bacteriophage T7 gene 10 (Olins and Rangwala, 1989)
   1314..1338    -  protein_bind   lac operator: The lac repressor binds to the lac operator to inhibit transcription in E. coli. This inhibition can be relieved by adding lactose or isopropyl-β-D-thiogalactopyranoside (IPTG). lac repressor encoded by lacI
   1339..1357    -  promoter       T7 promoter: promoter for bacteriophage T7 RNA polymerase
   1379..1658    +  CDS            TcR (fragment): tetracycline efflux protein; tet; confers resistance to tetracycline
   1666..1743    +  promoter       lacI promoter: lacI
   1744..2826    +  CDS            lacI: lac repressor; lacI; The lac repressor binds to the lac operator to inhibit transcription in E. coli. This inhibition can be relieved by adding lactose or isopropyl-β-D-thiogalactopyranoside (IPTG).
   2839..2860    +  protein_bind   CAP binding site: CAP binding activates transcription in the presence of cAMP. E. coli catabolite activator protein
   2875..3499    +  CDS            TcR (fragment): tetracycline efflux protein; tet; confers resistance to tetracycline
   3741..4121    -  CDS            YPB1_ECOLX: Protein predicted: Swiss-Prot protein existence level 4. From Escherichia coli.
   4138..4329    +  CDS            rop: Rop protein, which maintains plasmids at low copy number; rop
   4431..4570    +  misc_feature   bom: basis of mobility region from pBR322
   4756..5344    -  rep_origin     ori: high-copy-number ColE1/pMB1/pBR322/pUC origin of replication
   5515..6375    -  CDS            AmpR: β-lactamase; bla; confers resistance to ampicillin, carbenicillin, and related antibiotics
   6376..6480    -  promoter       AmpR promoter: bla
   6593..6621    +  promoter       tet promoter: E. coli promoter for tetracycline efflux protein gene
   6669..6773    +  CDS            TcR (fragment): tetracycline efflux protein; tet; confers resistance to tetracycline
   6796..6843    -  terminator     T7 terminator: transcription terminator for bacteriophage T7 RNA polymerase
   6851..6889    -  CDS            SET1 (fragment): solubility-enhancement tag derived from T7 phage gene 10B
   6892..7047    -  CDS            CBD: chitin binding domain from chitinase A1 (Watanabe et al., 1994); Bacillus circulans chiA
   7078..7671    -  CDS            Mxe GyrA intein: modified GyrA intein (Southworth et al., 1999); Mycobacterium xenopi gyrA; N-terminal cleavage of this intein can be induced by thiols.
   7675..646     -  CDS            mEos3.2 (across the origin): mEos3.2 is a photoconvertible green/yellow fluorescent protein published in 2012, derived from Lobophyllia hemprichii. It is reported to be a rapidly-maturing monomer with moderate acid sensitivity.
