[The description below was written by a language model from this plasmid's Addgene catalogue record and pLannotate feature annotations shown in this document.]
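Description:
pAM292 is a bacterial expression plasmid for producing a multi-part fusion protein, His6-SUMO-Ub-mEos3.2-intein-CBD, in E. coli. The catalogue lists the backbone as pET DUET. The annotated 7.7 kb sequence shows a single T7 expression cassette in a pBR322-like context, with a ColE1/pMB1-type origin, rop, the bom region and several tetracycline-resistance gene fragments. The catalogue's "high copy" label therefore sits alongside a rop gene that normally restrains copy number. Selection is by ampicillin through the β-lactamase gene and its native promoter. A lacI gene with its own promoter supplies the repressor for the lac operator next to the T7 promoter, so expression is IPTG-inducible in hosts that provide T7 RNA polymerase.

The open reading frame follows a T7 gene 10 ribosome binding site and ends at a T7 terminator. It begins with a histidine tag (annotated only as a fragment match to a composite tag) and a thrombin cleavage site. These are followed by a SUMO domain (best match human SUMO1), ubiquitin, the green-to-red photoconvertible monomeric fluorescent protein mEos3.2, the Mxe GyrA intein and a chitin binding domain from Bacillus circulans chitinase A1.

This layout gives removable affinity handles at both ends. The His6-SUMO module can aid purification, and SUMO fusions are typically removed by a SUMO protease to expose the N-terminus of the downstream protein, here ubiquitin. The intein-CBD allows capture on chitin and thiol-induced cleavage that releases the protein's C-terminus. The expected product is a ubiquitin-mEos3.2 fusion. Given the associated study of polyubiquitin chain engagement by the Cdc48 ATPase, it plausibly serves as a fluorescent model substrate for ubiquitination, although the record does not state its exact use.
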