Addgene plasmid #226129: pAM292
Purpose: Expression of His6-SUMO-Ub-mEos3.2-intein-CBD
Depositing lab: Andreas Martin. Depositing organization: University of California, Berkeley. Publication: The Ufd1 cofactor determines the linkage specificity of polyubiquitin chain engagement by the AAA+ ATPase Cdc48. Williams C, Dong KC, Arkinson C, Martin A. Mol Cell. 2023 Mar 2;83(5):759-769.e7. doi: 10.1016/j.molcel.2023.01.016. Epub 2023 Feb 2. PubMed 36736315.
Backbone
  Vector backbone: pET DUET
  Vector type: Bacterial Expression
Growth in bacteria
  Bacterial resistance: Ampicillin, 100 μg/mL
  Growth temperature: 37°C
  Growth strain: DH5alpha
  Copy number: High Copy
Gene/Insert
  Gene/Insert name: His6-SUMO-Ub-mEos3.2-intein-CBD
  Species: Other
  Cloning method: Unknown
  Sequencing primers: 5′ Unknown
Terms and licenses: Academic/Nonprofit Terms; Industry Terms: Not Available to Industry
How to cite: pAM292 was a gift from Andreas Martin (Addgene plasmid # 226129 ; http://n2t.net/addgene:226129 ; RRID:Addgene_226129)
